Addgene plasmid #147302: pnEA-NpH-HsNot10_25-471_Q
Purpose: Bacterial Expression of HsNot10_25-471
Depositing lab: Elisa Izaurralde. Depositing organization: Max Planck Institute for Developmental Biology.
Backbone
  Vector backbone: Unknown
  Vector type: Bacterial Expression
Growth in bacteria
  Bacterial resistance: Ampicillin, 100 μg/mL
  Growth temperature: 37°C
  Growth strain: DH5alpha
  Copy number: Low Copy
Gene/Insert
  Gene/Insert name: HsNot10_25-471
  Species: H. sapiens (human)
  Entrez Gene: CNOT10 (a.k.a. FLJ12890, FLJ13165, DKFZp434K115)
  Cloning method: Unknown
Terms and licenses: Academic/Nonprofit Terms; Industry Terms: Not Available to Industry
Depositor comments: ORF extracted from NCBI:NM_015442.1 Plasmids from this collection were made available to the research community and donated after the lab closed. Please note that the sequence provided by the depositing laboratory may be theoretical/predicted or based on Sanger sequencing results. There may be discrepancies between sequencing results obtained by Addgene and the depositor sequence. If an Addgene verified sequence is not available, please contact before placing your order to request that our lab fully sequence the plasmid.
How to cite: pnEA-NpH-HsNot10_25-471_Q was a gift from Elisa Izaurralde (Addgene plasmid # 147302 ; http://n2t.net/addgene:147302 ; RRID:Addgene_147302)
