[The description below was written by a language model from this plasmid's Addgene catalogue record and pLannotate feature annotations shown in this document.]
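Description:
pnEA-NpH-HsNot10_25-471_Q is a 7.1 kb bacterial expression plasmid for producing a fragment of human CNOT10 (residues 25–471, per the construct name) in E. coli. The catalogue lists the backbone as unknown, but the feature table shows a pET-like, pBR322-derived architecture: a ColE1/pMB1-type origin accompanied by the bom mobility region and the rop gene, which holds copy number down and agrees with the "low copy" designation in the record. Selection is by ampicillin through the bla gene under its own promoter. Several disrupted fragments of the tetracycline resistance gene and its promoter are scattered around the expression cassette. They are remnants of the pBR322 ancestry and are not expected to be functional.

The expression cassette consists of a T7 promoter followed directly by a lac operator, the strong T7 gene 10 ribosome binding site, the coding region and a T7 terminator. A lacI gene with its own promoter is carried on the plasmid, so transcription is repressed until IPTG is added and requires a host that supplies T7 RNA polymerase. Upstream of the CNOT10 fragment, the annotation detects only a very short match to a composite His/TEV-type tag, which suggests a small N-terminal affinity tag, probably a His tag. The record does not explicitly describe the tag or any protease cleavage site. A short hit to a T7 gene 10-derived sequence lies downstream of the insert, and it may simply be vector sequence rather than a translated tag. CNOT10 is a component of the CCR4-NOT deadenylase complex, so the plasmid is suited to recombinant production of this region for biochemical or structural studies, although the record states only bacterial expression as the purpose. The depositor notes that the supplied sequence may be theoretical.
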