Features (pLannotate 1.2.2; 20 found; start..end, strand, type, name):
    104..208     +  promoter       AmpR promoter: bla
    209..1069    +  CDS            AmpR: β-lactamase; bla; confers resistance to ampicillin, carbenicillin, and related antibiotics
   1240..1828    +  rep_origin     ori: high-copy-number ColE1/pMB1/pBR322/pUC origin of replication
   2014..2156    -  misc_feature   bom: basis of mobility region from pBR322
   2258..2449    -  CDS            rop: Rop protein, which maintains plasmids at low copy number; rop
   2466..2846    +  CDS            YPB1_ECOLX: Protein predicted: Swiss-Prot protein existence level 4. From Escherichia coli.
   3088..3712    -  CDS            TcR (fragment): tetracycline efflux protein; tet; confers resistance to tetracycline
   3727..3748    -  protein_bind   CAP binding site: CAP binding activates transcription in the presence of cAMP. E. coli catabolite activator protein
   3761..4843    -  CDS            lacI: lac repressor; lacI; The lac repressor binds to the lac operator to inhibit transcription in E. coli. This inhibition can be relieved by adding lactose or isopropyl-β-D-thiogalactopyranoside (IPTG).
   4844..4921    -  promoter       lacI promoter: lacI
   4929..5208    -  CDS            TcR (fragment): tetracycline efflux protein; tet; confers resistance to tetracycline
   5230..5248    +  promoter       T7 promoter: promoter for bacteriophage T7 RNA polymerase
   5249..5273    +  protein_bind   lac operator: The lac repressor binds to the lac operator to inhibit transcription in E. coli. This inhibition can be relieved by adding lactose or isopropyl-β-D-thiogalactopyranoside (IPTG). lac repressor encoded by lacI
   5288..5310    +  RBS            RBS: efficient ribosome binding site from bacteriophage T7 gene 10 (Olins and Rangwala, 1989)
   5329..5345    +  CDS            capTEV™ (fragment): composite tag for in vivo biotinylation, TEV protease cleavage, and 6xHis tagging
   5404..6744    +  CDS            CNOT10 (fragment): CNO10_HUMAN - Experimental evidence at protein level: Swiss-Prot protein existence level 1. Component of the CCR4-NOT complex which is one of the major cellular mRNA deadenylases and is linked to various cellular processes including bulk mRNA degradation, miRNA-mediated repression, translational repression during translational initiation and general transcription regulation. Additional complex functions may be a consequence of its influence on mRNA expression. Is not required for association of CNOT7 to the CCR4-NOT complex. From Homo sapiens (Human).
   6785..6834    +  CDS            SET1 (fragment): solubility-enhancement tag derived from T7 phage gene 10B
   6842..6889    +  terminator     T7 terminator: transcription terminator for bacteriophage T7 RNA polymerase
   6912..7016    -  CDS            TcR (fragment): tetracycline efflux protein; tet; confers resistance to tetracycline
   7064..7092    -  promoter       tet promoter: E. coli promoter for tetracycline efflux protein gene
>Addgene plasmid #147302 | pnEA-NpH-HsNot10_25-471_Q | depositor full sequence | sequence record 289749 | Full Sequence
TTCTTGAAGACGAAAGGGCCTCGTGATACGCCTATTTTTATAGGTTAATGTCATGATAATAATGGTTTCT
TAGACGTCAGGTGGCACTTTTCGGGGAAATGTGCGCGGAACCCCTATTTGTTTATTTTTCTAAATACATT
CAAATATGTATCCGCTCATGAGACAATAACCCTGATAAATGCTTCAATAATATTGAAAAAGGAAGAGTAT
GAGTATTCAACATTTCCGTGTCGCCCTTATTCCCTTTTTTGCGGCATTTTGCCTTCCTGTTTTTGCTCAC
CCAGAAACGCTGGTGAAAGTAAAAGATGCTGAAGATCAGTTGGGTGCACGAGTGGGTTACATCGAACTGG
ATCTCAACAGCGGTAAGATCCTTGAGAGTTTTCGCCCCGAAGAACGTTTTCCAATGATGAGCACTTTTAA
AGTTCTGCTATGTGGCGCGGTATTATCCCGTGTTGACGCCGGGCAAGAGCAACTCGGTCGCCGCATACAC
TATTCTCAGAATGACTTGGTTGAGTACTCACCAGTCACAGAAAAGCATCTTACGGATGGCATGACAGTAA
GAGAATTATGCAGTGCTGCCATAACCATGAGTGATAACACTGCGGCCAACTTACTTCTGACAACGATCGG
AGGACCGAAGGAGCTAACCGCTTTTTTGCACAACATGGGGGATCATGTAACTCGCCTTGATCGTTGGGAA
CCGGAGCTGAATGAAGCCATACCAAACGACGAGCGTGACACCACGATGCCTGCAGCAATGGCAACAACGT
TGCGCAAACTATTAACTGGCGAACTACTTACTCTAGCTTCCCGGCAACAATTAATAGACTGGATGGAGGC
GGATAAAGTTGCAGGACCACTTCTGCGCTCGGCCCTTCCGGCTGGCTGGTTTATTGCTGATAAATCTGGA
GCCGGTGAGCGTGGGTCTCGCGGTATCATTGCAGCACTGGGGCCAGATGGTAAGCCCTCCCGTATCGTAG
TTATCTACACGACGGGGAGTCAGGCAACTATGGATGAACGAAATAGACAGATCGCTGAGATAGGTGCCTC
ACTGATTAAGCATTGGTAACTGTCAGACCAAGTTTACTCATATATACTTTAGATTGATTTAAAACTTCAT
TTTTAATTTAAAAGGATCTAGGTGAAGATCCTTTTTGATAATCTCATGACCAAAATCCCTTAACGTGAGT
TTTCGTTCCACTGAGCGTCAGACCCCGTAGAAAAGATCAAAGGATCTTCTTGAGATCCTTTTTTTCTGCG
CGTAATCTGCTGCTTGCAAACAAAAAAACCACCGCTACCAGCGGTGGTTTGTTTGCCGGATCAAGAGCTA
CCAACTCTTTTTCCGAAGGTAACTGGCTTCAGCAGAGCGCAGATACCAAATACTGTCCTTCTAGTGTAGC
CGTAGTTAGGCCACCACTTCAAGAACTCTGTAGCACCGCCTACATACCTCGCTCTGCTAATCCTGTTACC
AGTGGCTGCTGCCAGTGGCGATAAGTCGTGTCTTACCGGGTTGGACTCAAGACGATAGTTACCGGATAAG
GCGCAGCGGTCGGGCTGAACGGGGGGTTCGTGCACACAGCCCAGCTTGGAGCGAACGACCTACACCGAAC
TGAGATACCTACAGCGTGAGCTATGAGAAAGCGCCACGCTTCCCGAAGGGAGAAAGGCGGACAGGTATCC
GGTAAGCGGCAGGGTCGGAACAGGAGAGCGCACGAGGGAGCTTCCAGGGGGAAACGCCTGGTATCTTTAT
AGTCCTGTCGGGTTTCGCCACCTCTGACTTGAGCGTCGATTTTTGTGATGCTCGTCAGGGGGGCGGAGCC
TATGGAAAAACGCCAGCAACGCGGCCTTTTTACGGTTCCTGGCCTTTTGCTGGCCTTTTGCTCACATGTT
CTTTCCTGCGTTATCCCCTGATTCTGTGGATAACCGTATTACCGCCTTTGAGTGAGCTGATACCGCTCGC
CGCAGCCGAACGACCGAGCGCAGCGAGTCAGTGAGCGAGGAAGCGGAAGAGCGCCTGATGCGGTATTTTC
TCCTTACGCATCTGTGCGGTATTTCACACCGCATATATGGTGCACTCTCAGTACAATCTGCTCTGATGCC
GCATAGTTAAGCCAGTATACACTCCGCTATCGCTACGTGACTGGGTCATGGCTGCGCCCCGACACCCGCC
AACACCCGCTGACGCGCCCTGACGGGCTTGTCTGCTCCCGGCATCCGCTTACAGACAAGCTGTGACCGTC
TCCGGGAGCTGCATGTGTCAGAGGTTTTCACCGTCATCACCGAAACGCGCGAGGCAGCTGCGGTAAAGCT
CATCAGCGTGGTCGTGAAGCGATTCACAGATGTCTGCCTGTTCATCCGCGTCCAGCTCGTTGAGTTTCTC
CAGAAGCGTTAATGTCTGGCTTCTGATAAAGCGGGCCATGTTAAGGGCGGTTTTTTCCTGTTTGGTCACT
GATGCCTCCGTGTAAGGGGGATTTCTGTTCATGGGGGTAATGATACCGATGAAACGAGAGAGGATGCTCA
CGATACGGGTTACTGATGATGAACATGCCCGGTTACTGGAACGTTGTGAGGGTAAACAACTGGCGGTATG
GATGCGGCGGGACCAGAGAAAAATCACTCAGGGTCAATGCCAGCGCTTCGTTAATACAGATGTAGGTGTT
CCACAGGGTAGCCAGCAGCATCCTGCGATGCAGATCCGGAACATAATGGTGCAGGGCGCTGACTTCCGCG
TTTCCAGACTTTACGAAACACGGAAACCGAAGACCATTCATGTTGTTGCTCAGGTCGCAGACGTTTTGCA
GCAGCAGTCGCTTCACGTTCGCTCGCGTATCGGTGATTCATTCTGCTAACCAGTAAGGCAACCCCGCCAG
CCTAGCCGGGTCCTCAACGACAGGAGCACGATCATGCGCACCCGTGGCCAGGACCCAACGCTGCCCGAGA
TGCGCCGCGTGCGGCTGCTGGAGATGGCGGACGCGATGGATATGTTCTGCCAAGGGTTGGTTTGCGCATT
CACAGTTCTCCGCAAGAATTGATTGGCTCCAATTCTTGGAGTGGTGAATCCGTTAGCGAGGTGCCGCCGG
CTTCCATTCAGGTCGAGGTGGCCCGGCTCCATGCACCGCGACGCAACGCGGGGAGGCAGACAAGGTATAG
GGCGGCGCCTACAATCCATGCCAACCCGTTCCATGTGCTCGCCGAGGCGGCATAAATCGCCGTGACGATC
AGCGGTCCAGTGATCGAAGTTAGGCTGGTAAGAGCCGCGAGCGATCCTTGAAGCTGTCCCTGATGGTCGT
CATCTACCTGCCTGGACAGCATGGCCTGCAACGCGGGCATCCCGATGCCGCCGGAAGCGAGAAGAATCAT
AATGGGGAAGGCCATCCAGCCTCGCGTCGCGAACGCCAGCAAGACGTAGCCCAGCGCGTCGGCCGCCATG
CCGGCGATAATGGCCTGCTTCTCGCCGAAACGTTTGGTGGCGGGACCAGTGACGAAGGCTTGAGCGAGGG
CGTGCAAGATTCCGAATACCGCAAGCGACAGGCCGATCATCGTCGCGCTCCAGCGAAAGCGGTCCTCGCC
GAAAATGACCCAGAGCGCTGCCGGCACCTGTCCTACGAGTTGCATGATAAAGAAGACAGTCATAAGTGCG
GCGACGATAGTCATGCCCCGCGCCCACCGGAAGGAGCTGACTGGGTTGAAGGCTCTCAAGGGCATCGGTC
GAGATCCCGGTGCCTAATGAGTGAGCTAACTTACATTAATTGCGTTGCGCTCACTGCCCGCTTTCCAGTC
GGGAAACCTGTCGTGCCAGCTGCATTAATGAATCGGCCAACGCGCGGGGAGAGGCGGTTTGCGTATTGGG
CGCCAGGGTGGTTTTTCTTTTCACCAGTGAGACGGGCAACAGCTGATTGCCCTTCACCGCCTGGCCCTGA
GAGAGTTGCAGCAAGCGGTCCACGCTGGTTTGCCCCAGCAGGCGAAAATCCTGTTTGATGGTGGTTAACG
GCGGGATATAACATGAGCTGTCTTCGGTATCGTCGTATCCCACTACCGAGATATCCGCACCAACGCGCAG
CCCGGACTCGGTAATGGCGCGCATTGCGCCCAGCGCCATCTGATCGTTGGCAACCAGCATCGCAGTGGGA
ACGATGCCCTCATTCAGCATTTGCATGGTTTGTTGAAAACCGGACATGGCACTCCAGTCGCCTTCCCGTT
CCGCTATCGGCTGAATTTGATTGCGAGTGAGATATTTATGCCAGCCAGCCAGACGCAGACGCGCCGAGAC
AGAACTTAATGGGCCCGCTAACAGCGCGATTTGCTGGTGACCCAATGCGACCAGATGCTCCACGCCCAGT
CGCGTACCGTCTTCATGGGAGAAAATAATACTGTTGATGGGTGTCTGGTCAGAGACATCAAGAAATAACG
CCGGAACATTAGTGCAGGCAGCTTCCACAGCAATGGCATCCTGGTCATCCAGCGGATAGTTAATGATCAG
CCCACTGACGCGTTGCGCGAGAAGATTGTGCACCGCCGCTTTACAGGCTTCGACGCCGCTTCGTTCTACC
ATCGACACCACCACGCTGGCACCCAGTTGATCGGCGCGAGATTTAATCGCCGCGACAATTTGCGACGGCG
CGTGCAGGGCCAGACTGGAGGTGGCAACGCCAATCAGCAACGACTGTTTGCCCGCCAGTTGTTGTGCCAC
GCGGTTGGGAATGTAATTCAGCTCCGCCATCGCCGCTTCCACTTTTTCCCGCGTTTTCGCAGAAACGTGG
CTGGCCTGGTTCACCACGCGGGAAACGGTCTGATAAGAGACACCGGCATACTCTGCGACATCGTATAACG
TTACTGGTTTCACATTCACCACCCTGAATTGACTCTCTTCCGGGCGCTATCATGCCATACCGCGAAAGGT
TTTGCGCCATTCGATGGTGTCCGGGATCTCGACGCTCTCCCTTATGCGACTCCTGCATTAGGAAGCAGCC
CAGTAGTAGGTTGAGGCCGTTGAGCACCGCCGCCGCAAGGAATGGTGCATGCAAGGAGATGGCGCCCAAC
AGTCCCCCGGCCACGGGGCCTGCCACCATACCCACGCCGAAACAAGCGCTCATGAGCCCGAAGTGGCGAG
CCCGATCTTCCCCATCGGTGATGTCGGCGATATAGGCGCCAGCAACCGCACCTGTGGCGCCGGTGATGCC
GGCCACGATGCGTCCGGCGTAGAGGATCGAGATCTCGATCCCGCGAAATTAATACGACTCACTATAGGGG
AATTGTGAGCGGATAACAATTCCCCACTAGTAATAATTTTGTTTAACTTTAAGAAGGAGATATACCATGG
GCAGCAGCCATCATCATCATCATCACAGCAGCGGTACCGGCAGCGGCCTGGAAGTTCTGTTCCAGGGGCC
CCATATGCTCGAGGATCAAGAGAAGGAGTTATCCACCAATGCTTTCCAAGCTTTCACATCTGGAAATTAT
GATGCCTGTCTACAACACCTTGCCTGTCTACAAGATATAAACAAAGATGATTATAAAATAATTTTGAATA
CAGCAGTAGCTGAGTTTTTTAAAAGTAACCAAACAACAACAGATAATTTGAGACAAACACTTAACCAGCT
GAAGAATCAGGTCCACTCAGCTGTTGAAGAAATGGATGGATTAGATGATGTTGAAAACAGCATGTTGTAC
TATAATCAAGCAGTCATTCTTTATCATCTGCGGCAGTATACAGAAGCCATATCAGTTGGTGAAAAACTTT
ATCAGTTCATAGAGCCTTTTGAAGAAAAATTTGCCCAAGCAGTGTGTTTTTTGCTTGTAGACCTGTATAT
ATTAACCTACCAAGCTGAGAAAGCTTTGCATCTTCTTGCTGTCCTAGAAAAAATGATTTCACAGGGTAAC
AATAACAAAAATGGAAAGAATGAGACTGGTAATAACAACAACAAAGATGGATCTAATCATAAAGCTGAAA
GTGGAGCTCTAATAGAAGCTGCAAAATCAAAGATACATCAGTACAAAGTACGAGCTTATATCCAAATGAA
GTCTCTGAAAGCATGTAAAAGGGAAATCAAGTCAGTCATGAATACAGCTGGAAATTCCGCACCCTCTCTC
TTTCTTAAAAGCAATTTTGAGTACTTAAGAGGTAATTATCGAAAAGCCGTGAAGCTATTAAATAGTTCAA
ACATTGCTGAGCATCCAGGATTCATGAAAACAGGTGAATGCTTGAGATGCATGTTCTGGAATAACCTTGG
TTGCATCCATTTTGCCATGAGCAAGCACAATTTGGGAATATTCTACTTTAAAAAGGCTCTGCAAGAGAAT
GACAATGTCTGTGCACAGCTCAGTGCAGGTAGCACTGATCCAGGTAAAAAATTTTCAGGAAGACCCATGT
GTACGTTACTAACCAATAAGAGATATGAGTTGCTGTATAACTGTGGAATTCAGCTTCTTCACATTGGAAG
GCCTCTTGCTGCCTTCGAATGTCTGATTGAAGCTGTTCAGGTTTATCATGCAAATCCTCGCCTCTGGCTA
CGGCTGGCTGAATGCTGCATTGCTGCCAATAAGGGGACTTCTGAACAAGAAACTAAAGGCCTTCCCAGCA
AAAAAGGAATTGTACAGTCTATTGTTGGTCAAGGCTATCATCGTAAAATAGTTTTGGCATCACAGTCTAT
ACAGAATACTGTTTATAATGATGGTCAGTCTTCGGCCATTCCTGTAGCCAGTATGGAGTTTGCAGCCATA
TGTCTCAGAAATGCCTTGTTGCTGTAAGGATCCTAATAGTCTAGAGCTAGCCCTAGGAGATCCGGCTGCT
AACAAAGCCCGAAAGGAAGCTGAGTTGGCTGCTGCCACCGCTGAGCAATAACTAGCATAACCCCTTGGGG
CCTCTAAACGGGTCTTGAGGGGTTTTTTGCTGAAAGGAGGAACTATATCCGGATATCCCGCAAGAGGCCC
GGCAGTACCGGCATAACCAAGCCTATGCCTACAGCATCCAGGGTGACGGTGCCGAGGATGACGATGAGCG
CATTGTTAGATTTCATACACGGTGCCTGACTGCGTTAGCAATTTAACTGTGATAAACTACCGCATTAAAG
CTTATCGATGATAAGCTGTCAAACATGAGAA
